Addgene plasmid #110710: B. adolescentis mRNA toehold switch sensor
Purpose: Toehold switch sensor to detect a species specific mRNA with GFP output
Depositing lab: James Collins. Depositing organization: Massachusetts Institute of Technology. Publication: A low-cost paper-based synthetic biology platform for analyzing gut microbiota and host biomarkers. Takahashi MK, Tan X, Dy AJ, Braff D, Akana RT, Furuta Y, Donghia N, Ananthakrishnan A, Collins JJ. Nat Commun. 2018 Aug 21;9(1):3347. doi: 10.1038/s41467-018-05864-4. PubMed 30131493.
Backbone
  Vector backbone: pCOLA
  Vector type: Synthetic Biology
Growth in bacteria
  Bacterial resistance: Kanamycin, 50 μg/mL
  Growth temperature: 37°C
  Growth strain: NEB Stable
  Copy number: Low Copy
Gene/Insert
  Gene/Insert name: B. adolescentis species specific toehold switch sensor
  Promoter: T7
  Cloning method: Gibson Cloning
  Sequencing primers: 5′ ttcaccaccctgaattgactc
Terms and licenses: Academic/Nonprofit Terms; Industry Terms: Not Available to Industry
How to cite: B. adolescentis mRNA toehold switch sensor was a gift from James Collins (Addgene plasmid # 110710 ; http://n2t.net/addgene:110710 ; RRID:Addgene_110710)
