[The description below was written by a language model from this plasmid's Addgene catalogue record and pLannotate feature annotations shown in this document.]
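Description:
B. adolescentis mRNA toehold switch sensor is a synthetic-biology plasmid built on the pCOLA backbone and maintained in E. coli. It replicates from the ColA origin, which keeps it at low copy and makes it compatible with plasmids carrying other origin types. Selection is by kanamycin through an aminoglycoside phosphotransferase (KanR) gene driven by a bla-type promoter. The backbone also carries lacI with its own promoter, a CAP binding site, and short remnants of a tetracycline resistance gene and a second AmpR promoter. These remnants appear to be non-functional backbone leftovers.

The payload is a single T7-driven transcription unit closed by a T7 terminator. Roughly a hundred unannotated bases lie between the T7 promoter and the reporter coding sequence. This is presumably where the toehold switch sits, although the feature table does not mark it. A toehold switch is an RNA hairpin that sequesters the ribosome binding site and start codon. When a complementary trigger RNA binds the exposed single-stranded toehold, the hairpin unwinds and translation of the downstream gene can begin. Here the trigger is a species-specific mRNA from Bifidobacterium adolescentis, and the catalogue gives the output as GFP. The automated annotation labels the reporter ORF as hfriFP, which may be a database best match rather than its true identity. The ORF is followed by a fragment of the ssrA LVA degradation tag, which in cells directs the protein to ClpXP/ClpAP proteolysis and shortens reporter lifetime.

The associated publication title describes a low-cost paper-based platform for analysing gut microbiota and host biomarkers. The construct therefore serves as a template for a T7-transcribed sensor that reports B. adolescentis transcripts by fluorescence.
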