Features (pLannotate 1.2.2; 12 found; start..end, strand, type, name):
     34..52      +  promoter       T7 promoter: promoter for bacteriophage T7 RNA polymerase
    151..864     +  CDS            hfriFP: hfriFP is a fluorescent protein published in 2013, derived from Herbaspirillum frisingense.
    874..894     +  CDS            ssrA tag (LVA) (fragment): C-terminal peptide that mediates degradation in bacteria through the ClpXP and ClpAP proteases (McGinness et al., 2006) mutant LVA variant that confers accelerated degradation under some conditions (Andersen et al., 1998)
    973..1020    +  terminator     T7 terminator: transcription terminator for bacteriophage T7 RNA polymerase
   1184..1241    +  promoter       AmpR promoter (fragment): bla
   1250..2065    -  CDS            KanR: aminoglycoside phosphotransferase; aph(3')-Ia; confers resistance to kanamycin in bacteria or G418 (Geneticin®) in eukaryotes
   2066..2157    -  promoter       AmpR promoter: bla
   2175..2810    -  rep_origin     ColA ori: Plasmids containing the ColA origin of replication can be propagated in E. coli cells that contain additional plasmids with compatible origins.
   2895..2959    -  CDS            TcR (fragment): tetracycline efflux protein; tet; confers resistance to tetracycline
   2974..2995    -  protein_bind   CAP binding site: CAP binding activates transcription in the presence of cAMP. E. coli catabolite activator protein
   3008..4090    -  CDS            lacI: lac repressor; lacI; The lac repressor binds to the lac operator to inhibit transcription in E. coli. This inhibition can be relieved by adding lactose or isopropyl-β-D-thiogalactopyranoside (IPTG).
   4091..4168    -  promoter       lacI promoter: lacI
>Addgene plasmid #110710 | B. adolescentis mRNA toehold switch sensor | addgene full sequence | sequence record 228929 | Addgene NGS Result
AAGTCTAACGCTGCTCTGGGCTAACTGTCGCGCTAATACGACTCACTATAGGGGCAAACAAAGGCGCATA
AGGAAGGAAATACCTGAATGGACTTTAGAACAGAGGAGATAAAGATGATTCAGGTATTAAACCTGGCGGC
AGCGCAAAAGATGCGTAAAGGAGAAGAACTTTTCACTGGAGTTGTCCCAATTCTTGTTGAATTAGATGGT
GATGTTAATGGGCACAAATTTTCTGTCAGTGGAGAGGGTGAAGGTGATGCAACATACGGAAAACTTACCC
TTAAATTTATTTGCACTACTGGAAAACTACCTGTTCCGTGGCCAACACTTGTCACTACTTTCGGTTATGG
TGTTCAATGCTTTGCGAGATACCCAGATCACATGAAACAGCATGACTTTTTCAAGAGTGCCATGCCCGAA
GGTTACGTACAGGAAAGAACTATATTTTTCAAAGATGACGGGAACTACAAGACACGTGCTGAAGTCAAGT
TTGAAGGTGATACCCTTGTTAATAGAATCGAGTTAAAAGGTATTGATTTTAAAGAAGATGGAAACATTCT
TGGACACAAATTGGAATACAACTATAACTCACACAATGTATACATCATGGCAGACAAACAAAAGAATGGA
ATCAAAGTTAACTTCAAAATTAGACACAACATTGAAGATGGAAGCGTTCAACTAGCAGACCATTATCAAC
AAAATACTCCGATTGGCGATGGCCCTGTCCTTTTACCAGACAACCATTACCTGTCCACACAATCTGCCCT
TTCGAAAGATCCCAACGAAAAGAGAGACCACATGGTCCTTCTTGAGTTTGTAACCGCTGCTGGGATTACA
CATGGCATGGATGAACTATACAAAAGGCCTGCAGCAAACGACGAAAACTACGCTGCATCAGTTTAATAAG
ATAAACCAGAGCGGCACGGCAAGCAGAGTATACGAGATTCGGTAGCCACCGCTGAGCAATAACTAGCATA
ACCCCTTGGGGCCTCTAAACGGGTCTTGAGGGGTTTTTTGCTGAAACCTCAGGCATTTGAGAAGCACACG
GTCACACTGCTTCCGGTAGTCAATAAACCGGTAAACCAGCAATAGACATAAGCGGCTATTTAACGACCCT
GCCCTGAACCGACGACAAGCTGACGACCGGGTCTCCGCAAGTGGCACTTTTCGGGGAAATGTGCGCGGAA
CCCCTATTTGTTTATTTTTCTAAATACATTCAAATATGTATCCGCTCATGAATTAATTCTTAGAAAAACT
CATCGAGCATCAAATGAAACTGCAATTTATTCATATCAGGATTATCAATACCATATTTTTGAAAAAGCCG
TTTCTGTAATGAAGGAGAAAACTCACCGAGGCAGTTCCATAGGATGGCAAGATCCTGGTATCGGTCTGCG
ATTCCGACTCGTCCAACATCAATACAACCTATTAATTTCCCCTCGTCAAAAATAAGGTTATCAAGTGAGA
AATCACCATGAGTGACGACTGAATCCGGTGAGAATGGCAAAAGTTTATGCATTTCTTTCCAGACTTGTTC
AACAGGCCAGCCATTACGCTCGTCATCAAAATCACTCGCATCAACCAAACCGTTATTCATTCGTGATTGC
GCCTGAGCGAGACGAAATACGCGGTCGCTGTTAAAAGGACAATTACAAACAGGAATCGAATGCAACCGGC
GCAGGAACACTGCCAGCGCATCAACAATATTTTCACCTGAATCAGGATATTCTTCTAATACCTGGAATGC
TGTTTTCCCGGGGATCGCAGTGGTGAGTAACCATGCATCATCAGGAGTACGGATAAAATGCTTGATGGTC
GGAAGAGGCATAAATTCCGTCAGCCAGTTTAGTCTGACCATCTCATCTGTAACATCATTGGCAACGCTAC
CTTTGCCATGTTTCAGAAACAACTCTGGCGCATCGGGCTTCCCATACAATCGATAGATTGTCGCACCTGA
TTGCCCGACATTATCGCGAGCCCATTTATACCCATATAAATCAGCATCCATGTTGGAATTTAATCGCGGC
CTAGAGCAAGACGTTTCCCGTTGAATATGGCTCATACTCTTCCTTTTTCAATATTATTGAAGCATTTATC
AGGGTTATTGTCTCATGAGCGGATACATATTTGAATGTATTTAGAAAAATAAACAAATAGGCATGCTAGC
GCAGAAACGTCCTAGAAGATGCCAGGAGGATACTTAGCAGAGAGACAATAAGGCCGGAGCGAAGCCGTTT
TTCCATAGGCTCCGCCCCCCTGACGAACATCACGAAATCTGACGCTCAAATCAGTGGTGGCGAAACCCGA
CAGGACTATAAAGATACCAGGCGTTTCCCCCTGATGGCTCCCTCTTGCGCTCTCCTGTTCCCGTCCTGCG
GCGTCCGTGTTGTGGTGGAGGCTTTACCCAAATCACCACGTCCCGTTCCGTGTAGACAGTTCGCTCCAAG
CTGGGCTGTGTGCAAGAACCCCCCGTTCAGCCCGACTGCTGCGCCTTATCCGGTAACTATCATCTTGAGT
CCAACCCGGAAAGACACGACAAAACGCCACTGGCAGCAGCCATTGGTAACTGAGAATTAGTGGATTTAGA
TATCGAGAGTCTTGAAGTGGTGGCCTAACAGAGGCTACACTGAAAGGACAGTATTTGGTATCTGCGCTCC
ACTAAAGCCAGTTACCAGGTTAAGCAGTTCCCCAACTGACTTAACCTTCGATCAAACCGCCTCCCCAGGC
GGTTTTTTCGTTTACAGAGCAGGAGATTACGACGATCGTAAAAGGATCTCAAGAAGATCCTTTACGGATT
CCCGACACCATCACTCTAGATTTCAGTGCAATTTATCTCTTCAAATGTAGCACCTGAAGTCAGCCCCATA
CGATATAAGTTGTAATTCTCATGTTAGTCATGCCCCGCGCCCACCGGAAGGAGCTGACTGGGTTGAAGGC
TCTCAAGGGCATCGGTCGAGATCCCGGTGCCTAATGAGTGAGCTAACTTACATTAATTGCGTTGCGCTCA
CTGCCCGCTTTCCAGTCGGGAAACCTGTCGTGCCAGCTGCATTAATGAATCGGCCAACGCGCGGGGAGAG
GCGGTTTGCGTATTGGGCGCCAGGGTGGTTTTTCTTTTCACCAGTGAGACGGGCAACAGCTGATTGCCCT
TCACCGCCTGGCCCTGAGAGAGTTGCAGCAAGCGGTCCACGCTGGTTTGCCCCAGCAGGCGAAAATCCTG
TTTGATGGTGGTTAACGGCGGGATATAACATGAGCTGTCTTCGGTATCGTCGTATCCCACTACCGAGATG
TCCGCACCAACGCGCAGCCCGGACTCGGTAATGGCGCGCATTGCGCCCAGCGCCATCTGATCGTTGGCAA
CCAGCATCGCAGTGGGAACGATGCCCTCATTCAGCATTTGCATGGTTTGTTGAAAACCGGACATGGCACT
CCAGTCGCCTTCCCGTTCCGCTATCGGCTGAATTTGATTGCGAGTGAGATATTTATGCCAGCCAGCCAGA
CGCAGACGCGCCGAGACAGAACTTAATGGGCCCGCTAACAGCGCGATTTGCTGGTGACCCAATGCGACCA
GATGCTCCACGCCCAGTCGCGTACCGTCTTCATGGGAGAAAATAATACTGTTGATGGGTGTCTGGTCAGA
GACATCAAGAAATAACGCCGGAACATTAGTGCAGGCAGCTTCCACAGCAATGGCATCCTGGTCATCCAGC
GGATAGTTAATGATCAGCCCACTGACGCGTTGCGCGAGAAGATTGTGCACCGCCGCTTTACAGGCTTCGA
CGCCGCTTCGTTCTACCATCGACACCACCACGCTGGCACCCAGTTGATCGGCGCGAGATTTAATCGCCGC
GACAATTTGCGACGGCGCGTGCAGGGCCAGACTGGAGGTGGCAACGCCAATCAGCAACGACTGTTTGCCC
GCCAGTTGTTGTGCCACGCGGTTGGGAATGTAATTCAGCTCCGCCATCGCCGCTTCCACTTTTTCCCGCG
TTTTCGCAGAAACGTGGCTGGCCTGGTTCACCACGCGGGAAACGGTCTGATAAGAGACACCGGCATACTC
TGCGACATCGTATAACGTTACTGGTTTCACATTCACCACCCTGAATTGACTCTCTTCCGGGCGCTATCAT
GCCATACCGCGAAAGGTTTTGCGCCATTCGATGGTGTCCGGGATCTCGACGCTCTCCCTTATG
